>Addgene plasmid #223032 | rag2:AVIL_CE_pISceI | addgene full sequence | sequence record 446229 | Addgene NGS Result
CACTGTTCTTCAGGCACTCGTGGTTACGGGTTTTTGTTTTGCACTCTTGCACACACATCTCTCGGCCTCC
AAAACAAACACACAACTGCACGAGGGCTCGAAGCCCCCACCGAAAAACAAAAACATTATGCTAATGAGGA
AGGCACAGCTGTTCCCTTCTTCACTCTCTCTCTCGTTCTTTCAACAACAGTCGCCTAATTTCTCTCGTTC
CTTTAAAGAGCCGCCAAGCAGAAACAGTTAATGCAAATATAAGCCTGCGGGAAATAAGGAGAATTTTTAC
AAAATCCGAGCTTCCCCTCCTGCCAAAATGTGATGTGTGACTCACGCATTCGATATTTGGTGTAATGAGA
GTGAATCATTCTGCTCCACACCGAACCCGATGCCACAGACCACTCAGATGCACACCGAGGAGACTATTTT
AACAGCACATTACATCCAGACTGTCACAGATGCATTACCAAGAGTGTGATTTCAGTGTCGAATGCAGGTC
TTAAAGGAAAATCTGTTGCGATTGCATGTGCGCTAACTAGACACGACCAACGAATGGGAACAATCTGTGA
AATATTATACAATCACAGGCAATTAAAAGATGTTTAAAGTTCAATTTAGTTTTAATTAATATGTTATATA
AAACTAATCTGTTTTAAATGTATATTTATGATTTTAGCTTTAGCTAGCCTCTTGACCAGCAGCTGAAGTG
TCCGGCAAGTACCTAAAAGGGAGACCACATGGGAAAGCTAGGTTGCTCCCGGAAGAGGTGTTAGTAAACC
AGCAGGTCTACCTGTGGTCTGTGTGGGTCCTAATGCCCCAGTATAAACCAGCAGGTCAACCTGTGGTCTG
TGTGGGTCCTAATGCCCCAGTATAAACCAGCAGGTCTACCTGTGGTCTGTGTGGGTCCTAATGCCCCAGT
ATAAACCAGCAGGTCAACCTGTGGTCTGTGTGGGTCCTAATGCCCCAGTATAAACCAGCAGGTCTACCTG
TGGTCTGTGTGGGTCCTAATGCCCCAGTATAAACCAGCAGGTCAACCTGTGGTCTGTGTGGGTCCTAATG
CCCCAGTATAAACCAGCAGGTCTACCTGTGGTCTGTGTGGGTCCTAATGCCCCAGTATAAACCAGCAGGT
CAACCTGTGGTCTGTGTGGGTNNNNNNNNNNNNNNNNNNNNNNNNNNNNNNNNNNNNNNNNNNNNNNNNN
NNNNNNNNNNNNNNNNNNNNNNNNNNNNNNNNNNNNNNNNNNNNNNNNNNNCCTAATGCCCCAGTATAAA
CCAGCAGGTCTACCTGTGGTCTGTGTGGGTCCTAATGCCCCAGTATAAACCAGCAGGTCAACCTGTGGTC
TGTGTGGGTCCTAATGCCCCAGTATAAACCAGCAGGTCAACCTGTGGTCTGTGTGGGTCCTAATGCCCCA
GGATAAACCAGCAGGTCAACCTGTGGTCTGTGTGGGTCCTAATGCCCCAGTATAAACCAGCAGGTCAACC
TGTGGTCTGTGTGGGTCCTAATGCCCCAGTATATTGATGGAGACTCTATACTGCTCGGTGAGCTCCATCT
TTCGGATAAGATGTTAAAACAAGGTCCCGACTCTCTGTGGTGGTAAAAAATTCCCAGGATGTCCTTCCTA
CCCTGGCATCCTGGACAAATTTGCTCACTGTCCTCTGTCCATCATGGCCTCCTAACCATCCCCATATCAT
AATTGGCTTTATCACTCTAGCTGGGGCCGAAATCGCATACTTCCATTTTATGAGGTACGCTAAAATCAGT
ATGCGAGCCAAGTAATATGTCCGAATACTTCCGGCGAGATTCTAGAGTGTGCATTCGATGCACGCTACGC
TATTCCATGATGCCCCGTGAGAGAATTCTTGAATCGGAGAGAAGCAACGCAACTCATGCGGGTAGGTTAC
GTGACGATGACATATTGGCGGATGTAGTACGTCCAAGTTCCATTCATACTGCTCACATTCATATTTTATA
GAATGTTCTTTTCCCACAGCCAAGTAGTAAGTTTAAATTCAAATACAGTACCTACTAAGTAGTAGTAGAC
GGTTTCGGACGCAGCCCCTGTCTCCTCTCCACCAATATACTGGTGTGTAGTGTGCGGTCTGGTGCAATAT
GGCTGCCATCGCGTCATCCAGGTGGATGCTGCACACTGGTGGTTGATGAGGAGATTTTGCCCAAAAAAGT
GTTTTGAGTTTCCAGAAAAGCGCGATATAAATGTAAGGAATTATCATTAGCTTATTATAATGGAACTTTC
TGGATAACTTGTGCCAGAGCTAGGGGCCATTAAAACTTTGCCCTGGGGTACCTCAGGGAGCTGCAAGGAA
GTGCTATAGGGCTAATGAAATGTTTGGGGGAAAAAAAAAAATTTTATAAGTAAAAATAAAACTAAAATAA
TTAATAATTTCATTGTTGAAAATTATAGTAAAATTGATAAACAAGATAAGCAGCATTAGTATAAAAAACT
AAAAACAAACGTAATTTAAAATAATTAAATTGTTTTAAATAAATTATACAAAATAATGTTTACAACGACA
CGGTGGTGCAGTAGGTAGTGCTGTCGCCAGCAAAGCAAGAAGGTCGCTGGTTCGAGCCTCAGCTGGATCA
CTTGATGTTTCTGTGTGGAGCATTCGCGTGCGTTTAACCCCAGATTAATAAAGAGACTAAGCCGAAAAGA
AAATAAATGTATGAAAATGTTTACGTAAAATGTAAATAAATGCATGATTAATAAAATATATGAATTTTAA
AGATTGAGGTAGAATTGTTTTATTATTCACACATTTGGTTATTTTTAATCAGTGACAACTTGTGATGCTC
TTTATATTGTTTATTACGCTACTTTGAATATTCAGTCTCAAATTGCATGTAAATACGACTTCAAAGCAGA
ATTAGTTTAATTTAATTGCCTGTAAACAGTGTTGTACTTTGATGGTGATTGTCTGATAATAATATGATTT
CACTATTTAAAATTTGAAAAAAAAAAATCTGAAAAATACTCACCGGCCACTTTATTAGGTACACCTGTCT
AACTGCTTGTTAACGTAAATTTCTAATCAGCCAATCACCAGGCAGCAACTCAGTGCATTTAGGCATGTAG
ACATGGTCAAGACGATCTGCTGCAGTTCAAAGCGAGCATCAGAATGGAGAAGCAAGGTGATTTAAGTGAC
TTTAAACGTGACGTGTTTGTTGGTGCCAGACGGGCTGGTCTGAGTATTTCAGAAACTGCTGATTTACTGG
GGTTTTCACACACAAACATCTCTGGGGTTTACAGAGAATGGTCCAAAAAAAGATAATATCCAGTGAGCGG
CAGTTCTGTGGGGGCAAATGTCTTGTTGATGCCAGAGGTCAGAGGAGAATGGCCTGACTGGTTCCAGCTG
ATAGAAAGGCAACAGTAATTCAAATAACCACTCGTTAGAACTGAGGCATGCAGAAGAGCACCTTTGAACA
CAACATGTCGAACCTTGAGGCGGGTGGGCTACAGCAGCTCAAGACCACATCGGGTGCCACTCCTGTCAGC
TAAGAACAGGAAACTGAGGCTACAATTCGCACAGGCTCAACATAAGTAGACAATAGAAGATTGAACATTA
TGTTGCCTGGTCAGATGGATACATTCTACCTTGTATCAACAGTTCAGGCTGGTGATGGTGGTGTAATGGT
GTGGGGGATATATTCTTGGCACACTTTGGGCCCATTAGTACCAATTAACCATCGTGTCAACGCCACAGCC
TAACTGAGTATTGTTGCTGACCATGTTCATTTCTTTTTGACCACAGTGTACCCATCTTCTGATGGCTACT
TCCTGCAGGATAATGCACCATGTCATAAAGCGTGAATGATCTCAGACTGGTTTCTTGAACATGACAATGA
GTTCACTGTGCTCGAATGACCTCCACAGTCACCAGATCTCAATCCAATAGAGCGCCTTTGGGGTGTGGTA
GAATGGAAGATTCGCATCCTGGATGTGCAGCCGACAAATCTGCATGATGCTAGCATGTCAATATGGACCA
AAATCTCTGAGGAATTTTCCAGTACCTGGTTGAAATGCAAAAGGAAGGGAATCTATGCTAAGGCAAAAAG
AGGTCCAACCCAGTACTAGTGGGGTGTACATAATAAAGTGGCCGGTGAGTGTATATTGTTAAGGATATCT
AGATAATCCAAATAATTTACAGCACTATTTAAAAAAAAAACTTTATGTCACCAAGTCTGCATTTATTTGA
TCACAATTACAGTCGAAAAAGCAATATCGGGATACATTGTTTCCATTTAAAATAACTATATTATATTTTA
AATATTTTTGACAATGTTATTTCTTTAATGCCAAAGCTAAATTGTATTCAATCTGAATTTTAGTGTCACA
TGATCCTTCAGAAAATATTAACACATTGCTAAAAATGTATATTATTATCAATTTGGATTTTTTTTTTTTT
TTTGTATATTAACCTATGCTATTGGTTACTATACAAAAGTATTACTGTGAATATATGCATATACAGAACC
GTATCAAGCGCGGGGGGTGGTTGGGTTATGTCCCCATTTGGAAAGACCTGGAAACATTCATAATGACTAA
AATTGCACGGAAAAATATAATATCTATGAGTATTGCTGATCAGCAGCACAAAACCAGAACTCCATATTAA
TAAACAGCCAATGATGCAGTGAGTTTGTGCATGTTTTCATTCAAACTCGTGTGATTGTGCTCAAACACCT
GTTGTGAGCAGCAGTTGCAAACAGTAAACCTCAAGAGGAGCCAGTCAACCTTCACAAACACTCAACCTCT
GGCTCACTCACTAAACAATTCGCGTTAATATCTAAAATAAAAATTTCCAGCACCAAACAGCTCTCAGATT
TCGGAGTACACTGACCAAGAGGTAAGAAGTAACGTTACATTACTAGGACGACTATTGTAAGACTAGATAT
GTAATATTTGGAAGCGTACGTGTTTTAAGTGACATATAGAGTAGAGGAACTGATGGAAATACGATTTGCA
TAATGTAAAATGATATATATTAAAATATAGGCTACAGTAGGTAACGTGGTTTACATATAACGTTACTGTG
TTAATGTAGTGCTCAGTTACTCGTGTTGACAGTTATTATTAGTGCTTGCTAATTTGTTTGTTAATGCTTC
TCTTGCGTATTTGATTACCTTCAGGCGAATCTAAAACATATCAGATGTAGAAACGGCAGAAAAATGTTGA
AGAAAATACGAGAATAGTAGCTTTTGGAGCACATAGAAAAGTACATCAGATAAAGCCTACCGTTTAAACG
CAGACGCCGCTCTCGCACTGAATGCTGGGTACTGTAGTCCTTATATTGTATGCTTAATGTGCGTCTCAAC
GGGAAACTAGAGTTAGGAAAACTACAATTTCCTGTGGAAAATGTTTCTGTTTTCGGGGAAACAGCGAAAG
AAAGATATGGTTCCGCGTTTTTTTCTTACTTTGAATAATAAAATAAGACCTAACTACACACTTCGCTTAC
TCTTATGCTAATTTGAAGCACTAGCATTCTTTGATACAATGATAATCATTTAAACATCACAGTTATACTA
CAAATACTATGGTTAAACTATGTCTAGTGTAGTGTAACACTATGGTTGCCATTGTTATCTTTAAGTTTAA
GTATTATCTGTGGTAAAGCCATGGTTGGTTTTTATAAGAGGTAATAAAATTAACATTGTACAATTAAATG
ACTATAAATTAATGTTTTTTTTTATTTTTTTTACACAGCTACCTTCAAAAAGGGATCCGTCCTGGAAAGA
CAAGCATCATGCCTCTGACCAGTGCCTTCAGGGCTGTGGACAACGACCCTGGGATCATTGTCTGGAGAAT
AGAGAAAATGGAGCTGGCGCTGGTGCCTGTGAGCGCCCACGGCAACTTCTATGAGGGGGACTGCTACGTC
ATCCTCTCGACCCGGAGAGTGGCCAGTCTCCTATCCCAGGACATCCACTTCTGGATCGGGAAGGACTCCT
CCCAGGATGAGCAAAGCTGCGCAGCCATATATACCACACAGCTGGACGACTACCTGGGAGGCAGCCCTGT
GCAGCACCGAGAGGTCCAGTACCATGAGTCAGACACTTTCCGTGGCTACTTCAAGCAGGGCATCATCTAC
AAGCAGGGGGGTGTCGCCTCTGGGATGAAGCACGTGGAGACCAATACCTACGACGTGAAGCGGCTGCTAC
ATGTGAAAGGGAAAAGAAACATCAGGGCTACCGAGGTGGAAATGAGCTGGGACAGTTTCAACCGAGGTGA
TGTCTTCTTGCTGGACCTTGGGAAAGTCATCATCCAATGGAATGGCCCAGAGAGCAACAGTGGGGAGCGC
CTGAAGGCTATGCTTCTGGCAAAGGATATTCGAGACAGGGAGCGAGGGGGCCGTGCTGAAATAGGAGTGA
TCGAGGGAGACAAGGAGGCAGCCAGCCCAGAGCTGATGAAGGTCCTTCAGGACACCCTTGGCCGACGCTC
CATTATCAAGCCTACAGTCCCTGATGAGATCATAGATCAGAAGCAGAAATCAACTATCATGTTGTATCAT
ATCTCAGATTCAGCTGGGCAGCTGGCAGTCACAGAGGTAGCAACAAGGCCTCTGGTCCAGGACTTACTGA
ACCATGATGACTGCTACATCCTGGACCAAAGTGGAACCAAAATCTACGTGTGGAAAGGAAAAGGAGCCAC
AAAGGCTGAAAAACAGGCAGCCATGTCTAAAGCGCTGGGCTTCATCAAGATGAAGAGCTACCCCAGCAGC
ACCAATGTGGAGACCGTCAACGATGGTGCTGAGTCGGCCATGTTCAAGCAGCTGTTCCAGAAGTGGTCAG
TAAAGGACCAGACCATGGGCCTGGGGAAAACGTTCAGCATTGGTAAAATTGCTAAAGTTTTCCAGGATAA
ATTTGATGTGACTCTGCTACACACCAAGCCAGAGGTAGCTGCCCAGGAAAGAATGGTCGATGATGGCAAC
GGAAAAGTTGAGGTCTGGAGAATTGAGAACCTGGAGCTGGTCCCTGTGGAGTATCAATGGTATGGCTTCT
TTTATGGGGGAGACTGTTATCTGGTCCTCTACACATACGAGGTAAATGGGAAGCCACATCACATCTTGTA
CATCTGGCAGGGCCGCCACGCCTCACAGGATGAGCTGGCAGCCTCAGCATACCAGGCAGTGGAGGTGGAT
CGGCAGTTTGATGGGGCTGCTGTGCAGGTTCGAGTCAGGATGGGAACGGAGCCACGCCACTTCATGGCCA
TCTTCAAAGGGAAGCTAGTTATCTTTGAGGGTGGGACTTCCAGGAAGGGAAATGCCGAGCCTGACCCTCC
AGTAAGACTCTTCCAAATTCATGGAAATGACAAATCTAACACCAAAGCAGTGGAAGTTCCAGCCTTTGCC
TCCTCCCTAAACTCCAATGATGTCTTTCTGCTGCGAACTCAGGCAGAGCACTACCTGTGGTATGGCAAGG
GGTCTAGTGGGGATGAGCGGGCAATGGCTAAGGAGCTGGCCAGCCTTCTCTGTGATGGCAGCGAGAACAC
TGTGGCCGAGGGCCAGGAGCCAGCCGAGTTCTGGGACCTACTGGGAGGGAAAACTCCCTATGCCAATGAT
AAAAGACTTCAGCAGGAAATCCTAGATGTCCAGTCTCGTCTCTTTGAATGTTCCAATAAGACCGGCCAAT
TCGTTGTCACTGAGATCACAGACTTCACCCAGGATGACCTGAACCCTACTGACGTGATGCTCCTAGATAC
CTGGGACCAGGTGTTCTTGTGGATTGGGGCTGAGGCCAATGCCACGGAGAAGGAGAGTGCCCTTGCCACA
GCACAGCAGTACCTGCACACTCACCCCAGCGGCCGAGATCCCGACACACCAATCCTGATCATTAAGCAGG
GGTTTGAGCCTCCCATCTTCACAGGCTGGTTCCTAGCCTGGGACCCTAACATTTGGAGTGCAGGAAAAAC
ATATGAACAATTAAAAGAAGAGCTGGGAGATGCTGCTGCTATCATGCGAATCACTGCTGACATGAAGAAT
GCAACCCTCTCCCTGAATTCTAATGACAGTGAGCCAAAATATTACCCTATAGCAGTTCTGTTGAAAAACC
AGAATCAGGAGCTGCCTGAGGATGTAAACCCTGCCAAAAAGGAGAATTACCTCTCTGAACAGGACTTTGT
GTCTGTGTTTGGCATCACAAGAGGGCAATTTGCAGCTCTGCCTGGCTGGAAACAGCTCCAAATGAAGAAA
GAAAAGGGGCTTTTCTAAAGCAAGAAGGCCTATACCATCGATGATGATCCAGACATGATAAGATACATTG
ATGAGTTTGGACAAACCACAACTAGAATGCAGTGAAAAAAATGCTTTATTTGTGAAATTTGTGATGCTAT
TGCTTTATTTGTAACCATTATAAGTATTGCAGCTTATAATGGTTACAAATAAAGCAATAGCATCACAAAT
TTCACAAATAAAGCATTTTTTTCACTGCATTCTAGTTGTGGTTTGTCCAAACTCATCAATGTATCTTATC
ATGTCTGGATCTACGTAATACGACTCACTATAGTTCTAGAGGCTCGAGAGGGGCCGCTTTACTTGTACAG
CTCGTCCATGCCGAGAGTGATCCCGGCGGCGGTCACGAACTCCAGCAGGACCATGTGATCGCGCTTCTCG
TTGGGGTCTTTGCTCAGGGCGGACTGGGTGCTCAGGTAGTGGTTGTCGGGCAGCAGCACGGGGCCGTCGC
CGATGGGGGTGTTCTGCTGGTAGTGGTCGGCGAGCTGCACGCTGCCGTCCTCGATGTTGTGGCGGATCTT
GAAGTTCACCTTGATGCCGTTCTTCTGCTTGTCGGCCATGATATAGACGTTGTGGCTGTTGTAGTTGTAC
TCCAGCTTGTGCCCCAGGATGTTGCCGTCCTCCTTGAAGTCGATGCCCTTCAGCTCGATGCGGTTCACCA
GGGTGTCGCCCTCGAACTTCACCTCGGCGCGGGTCTTGTAGTTGCCGTCGTCCTTGAAGAAGATGGTGCG
CTCCTGGACGTAGCCTTCGGGCATGGCGGACTTGAAGAAGTCGTGCTGCTTCATGTGGTCGGGGTAGCGG
CTGAAGCACTGCACGCCGTAGGTCAGGGTGGTCACGAGGGTGGGCCAGGGCACGGGCAGCTTGCCGGTGG
TGCAGATGAACTTCAGGGTCAGCTTGCCGTAGGTGGCATCGCCCTCGCCCTCGCCGGACACGCTGAACTT
GTGGCCGTTTACGTCGCCGTCCAGCTCGACCAGGATGGGCACCACCCCGGTGAACAGCTCTTCGCCCTTG
CTCACCATGGTCACTGTCTGCTTTGCTGTTGGTCTGGGCTCCTGGGTCACTGGCTTACTAATGGAGTCTT
TATGTATGAGGACTCTTATCAATTGTTCTTCTATAAAGGTCTGCAGTGTTTCTGTTCGTCCCCTACATGG
ACACCCAGAGCCTCCTAAATACAGGAGCCCTGATAACTGCACAAGTGCTCAGATTCCAGCAGGGTGGAAA
TGAGATAAAGTGTGCAGATGGGGAGGGGGACGTGAATGAGAGATTTGAGGGATGAAAAGGATGGATGAAC
GCATTGAAAATAGCCCCTTTCACAAAATAATACCAGTAAATTGTCATATAATTAATGACCAGACCTTTAC
CTGTAAATGATGTGATGTTCATATACAGAAGAATGCCAACAATTTACAGATGATTTTACAAATTCTTAAT
TTTCCTTTTCTAAATGGATTTGTTCACACATTATCTCTTCAAAGCAATTGAATTTTCTGGAAAAGATTGG
CTGTGTGTGTAAAAGGTGCTACTGAGGAATTTAATGTGACATGGAATGAAGCAAACAGCAGCCTAAGACA
GGATGGCAGGAAAAATGTCACATGTTTAAAATAAGAGTGAAACCAACGACCTGGACTTATAGAGACTGTG
TGTCCTTAGGCAAAGCTCTTGTACAAACAGTGCTTGTGACTGTGAAATTCGGGGTTTGCCTGGATTGTGT
TAAATGTGTGCTTGGATGTATCATAAAAAAGAATCGGTTCTCTGTATTTGACATTTTCTGTAATTTATCT
AAAGTTACAACTGGCTATGCCTGATTTTTATCACTATTGAATCAATCATTTTAAAGAATGTTAAGTCTGC
TGATTTGGAGAGCTCATTTACATTTATTTTGAATGTCTCTTATTTAACACAACTGATTTAAGCTTTAGAT
CTGCGAAGATACGGCCACGGGTGCTCTTGATCCTGTGGCTGATTTTGGACTGTGCTGCTCGCAGCTGCTG
ATGAATCACATACTTCCTCCATTTTCTTCCACTGATTGACTGTTATAATTTCCCTAATTTCCAGGTCAAG
GTGCTGTGCATTGTGGTAATAGATGTGACATGATTGCATTCATTTTATGTTTCAGGTTCAGGGGGAGGTG
TGGGAGGTTTTTTAAAGCAAGTAAAACCTCTACAAATGTGGTATGGCTGATTATGATCCTCTAGATCAGA
TCCACTAGTTCTAGAGCGGCCATTACCCTGTTATCCCTAGGCCGCCACCGCGGTGGAGCTCCAATTCGCC
CTATAGTGAGTCGTATTACGCGCGCTCACTGGCCGTCGTTTTACAACGTCGTGACTGGGAAAACCCTGGC
GTTACCCAACTTAATCGCCTTGCAGCACATCCCCCTTTCGCCAGCTGGCGTAATAGCGAAGAGGCCCGCA
CCGATCGCCCTTCCCAACAGTTGCGCAGCCTGAATGGCGAATGGAAATTGTAAGCGTTAATATTTTGTTA
AAATTCGCGTTAAATTTTTGTTAAATCAGCTCATTTTTTAACCAATAGGCCGAAATCGGCAAAATCCCTT
ATAAATCAAAAGAATAGACCGAGATAGGGT
[37 nt withheld, positions 10811-10847]
AAAGAACGTGGACTCCAACGTCAAAGG
[49 nt withheld, positions 10875-10923]
T
[91 nt withheld, positions 10925-11015]
G
[124 nt withheld, positions 11017-11140]
CAGGTGGCACTTTTCGGGGAAATGTGCGCGGAACCCCTATTTGTTTATTTTTCTAAATACATTCAAATAT
GTATCCGCTCATGAGACAATAACCCTGATAAATGCTTCAATAATATTGAAAAAGGAAGAGTATGAGTATT
CAACATTTCCGTGTCGCCCTTATTCCCTTTTTTGCGGCATTTTGCCTTCCTGTTTTTGCTCACCCAGAAA
CGCTGGTGAAAGTAAAAGATGCTGAAGATCAGTTGGGTGCACGAGTGGGTTACATCGAACTGGATCTCAA
CAGCGGTAAGATCCTTGAGAGTTTTCGCCCCGAAGAACGTTTTCCAATGATGAGCACTTTTAAAGTTCTG
CTATGTGGCGCGGTATTATCCCGTATTGACGCCGGGCAAGAGCAACTCGGTCGCCGCATACACTATTCTC
AGAATGACTTGGTTGAGTACTCACCAGTCACAGAAAAGCATCTTACGGATGGCATGACAGTAAGAGAATT
ATGCAGTGCTGCCATAACCATGAGTGATAACACTGCGGCCAACTTACTTCTGACAACGATCGGAGGACCG
AAGGAGCTAACCGCTTTTTTGCACAACATGGGGGATCATGTAACTCGCCTTGATCGTTGGGAACCGGAGC
TGAATGAAGCCATACCAAACGACGAGCGTGACACCACGATGCCTGTAGCAATGGCAACAACGTTGCGCAA
ACTATTAACTGGCGAACTACTTACTCTAGCTTCCCGGCAACAATTAATAGACTGGATGGAGGCGGATAAA
GTTGCAGGACCACTTCTGCGCTCGGCCCTTCCGGCTGGCTGGTTTATTGCTGATAAATCTGGAGCCGGTG
AGCGTGGGTCTCGCGGTATCATTGCAGCACTGGGGCCAGATGGTAAGCCCTCCCGTATCGTAGTTATCTA
CACGACGGGGAGTCAGGCAACTATGGATGAACGAAATAGACAGATCGCTGAGATAGGTGCCTCACTGATT
AAGCATTGGTAACTGTCAGACCAAGTTTACTCATATATACTTTAGATTGATTTAAAACTTCATTTTTAAT
TTAAAAGGATCTAGGTGAAGATCCTTTTTGATAATCTCATGACCAAAATCCCTTAACGTGAGTTTTCGTT
CCACTGAGCGTCAGACCCCGTAGAAAAGATCAAAGGATCTTCTTGAGATCCTTTTTTTCTGCGCGTAATC
TGCTGCTTGCAAACAAAAAAACCACCGCTACCAGCGGTGGTTTGTTTGCCGGATCAAGAGCTACCAACTC
TTTTTCCGAAGGTAACTGGCTTCAGCAGAGCGCAGATACCAAATACTGTTCTTCTAGTGTAGCCGTAGTT
AGGCCACCACTTCAAGAACTCTGTAGCACCGCCTACATACCTCGCTCTGCTAATCCTGTTACCAGTGGCT
GCTGCCAGTGGCGATAAGTCGTGTCTTACCGGGTTGGACTCAAGACGATAGTTACCGGATAAGGCGCAGC
GGTCGGGCTGAACGGGGGGTTCGTGCACACAGCCCAGCTTGGAGCGAACGACCTACACCGAACTGAGATA
CCTACAGCGTGAGCTATGAGAAAGCGCCACGCTTCCCGAAGGGAGAAAGGCGGACAGGTATCCGGTAAGC
GGCAGGGTCGGAACAGGAGAGCGCACGAGGGAGCTTCCAGGGGGAAACGCCTGGTATCTTTATAGTCCTG
TCGGGTTTCGCCACCTCTGACTTGAGCGTCGATTTTTGTGATGCTCGTCAGGGGGGCGGAGCCTATGGAA
AAACGCCAGCAACGCGGCCTTTTTACGGTTCCTGGCCTTTTGCTGGCCTTTTGCTCACATGTTCTTTCCT
GCGTTATCCCCTGATTCTGTGGATAACCGTATTACCGCCTTTGAGTGAGCTGATACCGCTCGCCGCAGCC
GAACGACCGAGCGCAGCGAGTCAGTGAGCGAGGAAGCGGAAGAGCGCCCAATACGCAAACCGCCTCTCCC
CGCGCGTTGGCCGATTCATTAATGCAGCTGGCACGACAGGTTTCCCGACTGGAAAGCGGGCAGTGAGCGC
AACGCAATTAATGTGAGTTAGCTCACTCATTAGGCACCCCAGGCTTTACACTTTATGCTTCCGGCTCGTA
TGTTGTGTGGAATTGTGAGCGGATAACAATTTCACACAGGAAACAGCTATGACCATGATTACGCCAAGCG
CGCAATTAACCCTCACTAAAGGGAACAAAAGCTGGGTACCGGGCCCCCCCTCGAATTACCCTGTTATCCC
TATCGAGCAAAATCAATCCTAATGTAAAATAGTATACGTTCATCATTATAATGCAAACACTGTAGAACTG
TTGTGTTGTGCCTTGCATTTCATTCTCAGTTTCTTATCGTCTGTCTCTTTTTACGACAGAGCTAGAAAAA
ACTAGCCTTCATTTGCCATCGCCGTATGCAAATCCACTCCAGAACTCAACAGGTTTGTTCTGCGGCGGGT
GTAAGTGTGAACACCGGCATGTAAGTGCGCTTGAGCAGGAGAATAAAGCGCTCAGAGACACCGGAGGAAT
CCTTTATTTTGCGTTGCGCCTCAGGGGATTCGCTGAGCCTTCTCTTCATGGCCCTGCTCTTCAGACACAG
GTGCTCCGCTGTTTGTGTTTTT
Features (pLannotate 1.2.2; 20 found; start..end, strand, type, name):
   5749..8205    +  CDS            AVIL: AVIL_HUMAN - Experimental evidence at protein level: Swiss-Prot protein existence level 1. Ca(2+)-regulated actin-binding protein which plays an important role in actin bundling (PubMed:29058690). May have a unique function in the morphogenesis of neuronal cells which form ganglia. Required for SREC1-mediated regulation of neurite-like outgrowth. Plays a role in regenerative sensory axon outgrowth and remodeling processes after peripheral injury in neonates. Involved in the formation of long fine actin-containing filopodia-like structures in fibroblast. Plays a role in ciliogenesis. In podocyt
   8236..8354    -  polyA_signal   SV40 poly(A) signal (fragment): SV40 polyadenylation signal
   8355..8481    +  polyA_signal   SV40 poly(A) signal (fragment): SV40 polyadenylation signal
   8486..8503    +  promoter       T7 promoter (fragment): promoter for bacteriophage T7 RNA polymerase
   8532..9248    -  CDS            EGFP: EGFP is a basic (constitutively fluorescent) green fluorescent protein published in 1996, derived from Aequorea victoria. It is reported to be a rapidly-maturing weak dimer with moderate acid sensitivity.
  10335..10418   -  CDS            large T antigen (fragment): large T antigen from SV40 (simian virus 40)
  10429..10451   -  misc_feature   MCS (fragment): pBluescript multiple cloning site
  10470..10491   -  misc_feature   MCS (fragment): pBluescript multiple cloning site
  10500..10518   -  promoter       T7 promoter: promoter for bacteriophage T7 RNA polymerase
  10526..10681   +  CDS            lacZα (fragment): LacZα fragment of β-galactosidase; lacZ fragment
  10712..11140   -  rep_origin     f1 ori (sequence partly withheld): f1 bacteriophage origin of replication; arrow indicates direction of (+) strand synthesis
  11167..11271   +  promoter       AmpR promoter: bla
  11272..12132   +  CDS            AmpR: β-lactamase; bla; confers resistance to ampicillin, carbenicillin, and related antibiotics
  12303..12891   +  rep_origin     ori: high-copy-number ColE1/pMB1/pBR322/pUC origin of replication
  13074..13166   +  CDS            lacI (fragment): lac repressor; lacI; The lac repressor binds to the lac operator to inhibit transcription in E. coli. This inhibition can be relieved by adding lactose or isopropyl-β-D-thiogalactopyranoside (IPTG).
  13179..13200   +  protein_bind   CAP binding site: CAP binding activates transcription in the presence of cAMP. E. coli catabolite activator protein
  13215..13245   +  promoter       lac promoter: promoter for the E. coli lac operon
  13249..13271   +  protein_bind   lac operator (fragment): The lac repressor binds to the lac operator to inhibit transcription in E. coli. This inhibition can be relieved by adding lactose or isopropyl-β-D-thiogalactopyranoside (IPTG). lac repressor encoded by lacI
  13314..13332   +  promoter       T3 promoter: promoter for bacteriophage T3 RNA polymerase
  13345..13364   -  misc_feature   MCS (fragment): pBluescript multiple cloning site
