[The description below was written by a language model from this plasmid's Addgene catalogue record and pLannotate feature annotations shown in this document.]
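Description:
rag2:AVIL_CE_pISceI is a zebrafish transgenesis plasmid that expresses human AVIL (advillin, a Ca2+-regulated actin-binding and actin-bundling protein) under the Rag2 promoter, which the depositor uses to direct expression to the mesenchymal lineage of zebrafish. The 2,457 bp AVIL coding sequence was cloned by restriction digestion between BamHI and ClaI sites of a roughly 12.5 kb "Rag2 plasmid" backbone, and it is followed by SV40 polyadenylation signal fragments. The several kilobases upstream of the AVIL CDS carry no annotation in the feature table. This region presumably holds the Rag2 regulatory sequence named in the catalogue entry, but the table does not confirm that. The "pISceI" in the name suggests a design for I-SceI meganuclease-assisted genomic integration after embryo injection, although no I-SceI recognition sites are annotated.

Downstream of AVIL, the full sequence also contains an EGFP coding sequence in the opposite orientation. The sequence upstream of EGFP, which would be expected to contain its promoter, is unannotated, and a short SV40 large T antigen fragment lies at its far end. The record does not state what drives EGFP or what its role is, so its use as a transgenesis marker can only be inferred. The "CE" in the name is likewise not explained.

The rest of the plasmid is a pBluescript-type scaffold with lacZα and multiple cloning site remnants, lac promoter/operator elements, T3 and T7 promoters, and an f1 origin. Ampicillin selection comes from the AmpR gene with its own promoter. Replication relies on a ColE1/pUC-type origin, though the depositor lists the plasmid as low copy and propagates it in a recombination-stabilising strain, which fits its large size of about 13.8 kb. The associated study concerns oncogenic transformation, and the construct serves to test AVIL expression in zebrafish in that context.
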