Addgene plasmid #223032: rag2:AVIL_CE_pISceI
Purpose: Express AVIL gene in mesenchymal lineage of Zebrafish.
Depositing lab: Alejandro Gutierrez. Depositing organization: Boston Children's Hospital. Publication: A methyltransferase-independent role for METTL1 in tRNA aminoacylation and oncogenic transformation. Ali RH, Orellana EA, Lee SH, Chae YC, Chen Y, Clauwaert J, Kennedy AL, Gutierrez AE, Papke DJ, Valenzuela M, Silverman B, Falzetta A, Ficarro SB, Marto JA, Fletcher CDM, Perez-Atayde A, Alcindor T, Shimamura A, Prensner JR, Gregory RI, Gutierrez A. Mol Cell. 2025 Mar 6;85(5):948-961.e11. doi: 10.1016/j.molcel.2025.01.003. Epub 2025 Jan 31. PubMed 39892392.
Backbone
  Vector backbone: Rag2 plasmid
  Backbone size w/o insert (bp): 12500
  Vector type: Express the insert(gene) in mesenchymal lineage of Zebrafish.
Growth in bacteria
  Bacterial resistance: Ampicillin, 100 μg/mL
  Growth temperature: 37°C
  Growth strain: NEB Stable
  Copy number: Low Copy
Gene/Insert
  Gene/Insert name: AVIL
  Species: H. sapiens (human)
  Insert size (bp): 2457
  Entrez Gene: AVIL (a.k.a. p92, DOC6, ADVIL, FLJ12386, MGC133244, DKFZp779O1812)
  Promoter: Rag2
  Cloning method: Restriction Enzyme; 5′ cloning site BamHi (unknown if destroyed); 3′ cloning site Clai (unknown if destroyed)
  Sequencing primers: 5′ CTGTGGTAAAGCCATGGTTG
Terms and licenses: Academic/Nonprofit Terms; Industry Terms: Not Available to Industry
How to cite: rag2:AVIL_CE_pISceI was a gift from Alejandro Gutierrez (Addgene plasmid # 223032 ; http://n2t.net/addgene:223032 ; RRID:Addgene_223032)
